>Addgene plasmid #220834 | pENN226_CRISPRcharm | depositor full sequence | sequence record 432326 | pENN226_CRISPRcharm sequence 10827 bps
GACATTGATTATTGACTAGTTATTAATAGTAATCAATTACGGGGTCATTAGTTCATAGCCCATATATGGA
GTTCCGCGTTACATAACTTACGGTAAATGGCCCGCCTGGCTGACCGCCCAACGACCCCCGCCCATTGACG
TCAATAATGACGTATGTTCCCATAGTAACGCCAATAGGGACTTTCCATTGACGTCAATGGGTGGACTATT
TACGGTAAACTGCCCACTTGGCAGTACATCAAGTGTATCATATGCCAAGTACGCCCCCTATTGACGTCAA
TGACGGTAAATGGCCCGCCTGGCATTATGCCCAGTACATGACCTTATGGGACTTTCCTACTTGGCAGTAC
ATCTACGTATTAGTCATCGCTATTACCATGGGTCGAGGTGAGCCCCACGTTCTGCTTCACTCTCCCCATC
TCCCCCCCCTCCCCACCCCCAATTTTGTATTTATTTATTTTTTAATTATTTTGTGCAGCGATGGGGGCGG
GGGGGGGGGGGGCGCGCGCCAGGCGGGGCGGGGCGGGGCGAGGGGCGGGGCGGGGCGAGGCGGAGAGGTG
CGGCGGCAGCCAATCAGAGCGGCGCGCTCCGAAAGTTTCCTTTTATGGCGAGGCGGCGGCGGCGGCGGCC
CTATAAAAAGCGAAGCGCGCGGCGGGCGGGAGTCGCTGCGTTGCCTTCGCCCCGTGCCCCGCTCCGCGCC
GCCTCGCGCCGCCCGCCCCGGCTCTGACTGACCGCGTTACTCCCACAGGTGAGCGGGCGGGACGGCCCTT
CTCCTCCGGGCTGTAATTAGCGCTTGGTTTAATGACGGCTCGTTTCTTTTCTGTGGCTGCGTGAAAGCCT
TAAAGGGCTCCGGGAGGGCCCTTTGTGCGGGGGGGAGCGGCTCGGGGGGTGCGTGCGTGTGTGTGTGCGT
GGGGAGCGCCGCGTGCGGCCCGCGCTGCCCGGCGGCTGTGAGCGCTGCGGGCGCGGCGCGGGGCTTTGTG
CGCTCCGCGTGTGCGCGAGGGGAGCGCGGCCGGGGGCGGTGCCCCGCGGTGCGGGGGGGCTGCGAGGGGA
ACAAAGGCTGCGTGCGGGGTGTGTGCGTGGGGGGGTGAGCAGGGGGTGTGGGCGCGGCGGTCGGGCTGTA
ACCCCCCCCTGCACCCCCCTCCCCGAGTTGCTGAGCACGGCCCGGCTTCGGGTGCGGGGCTCCGTGCGGG
GCGTGGCGCGGGGCTCGCCGTGCCGGGCGGGGGGTGGCGGCAGGTGGGGGTGCCGGGCGGGGCGGGGCCG
CCTCGGGCCGGGGAGGGCTCGGGGGAGGGGCGCGGCGGCCCCGGAGCGCCGGCGGCTGTCGAGGCGCGGC
GAGCCGCAGCCATTGCCTTTTATGGTAATCGTGCGAGAGGGCGCAGGGACTTCCTTTGTCCCAAATCTGG
CGGAGCCGAAATCTGGGAGGCGCCGCCGCACCCCCTCTAGCGGGCGCGGGCGAAGCGGTGCGGCGCCGGC
AGGAAGGAAATGGGCGGGGAGGGCCTTCGTGCGTCGCCGCGCCGCCGTCCCCTTCTCCATCTCCAGCCTC
GGGGCTGCCGCAGGGGGACGGCTGCCTTCGGGGGGGACGGGGCAGGGCGGGGTTCGGCTTCTGGCGTGTG
ACCGGCGGCTCTAGAGCCTCTGCTAACCATGTTCATGCCTTCTTCTTTTTCCTACAGCTCCTGGGCAACG
TGCTGGTTATTGTGCTGTCTCATCATTTTGGCAAAGAATTCTGCAGTCGACGGTACCGCGGGCCCGGGAT
CCACCGGTCGCCACCATGGCCAGGACCAAACAAACTGCCAGAAAGAGCACCGGGGGGAAAGCGCCCCGAA
AACAGCTGGCGACCAAAGCAGCCCGCAAAAGCGCACCGGGAGGTGCAAGCAGTGGGGCAGGAAGTTCCTC
AGGAGGAAGTGCGGCGGGATCCGGAAGCGGTGGCGCATCAAGTGGCGCCGCAAGTAGCAGTGCCGGGTCC
GCAGCTGGCTCCGGGTCCTCCCCTGTTGAGATCTACAAGACCGTGTCCGCCTGGAAGCGGCAGCCAATCA
GAGTGCTGAGCCTGTTCGGCAATATTGACAAGGAACTGAAGTCTCTGGGCTTCCTGGAAAGCGGCAGCCA
CAGCGAGGGCGGCACACTGAAGTACGTGGAAGATGTGACCAACGTGGTGCGGAGAGATGTGGAAAAGTGG
GGACCTTTCGACCTGCTGTACGGCAGCACCCAGCCTCTGGGCGGAAGCTGCGACAGGTGTCCTGGCTGGT
ACATGTTCCAATTTCATAGAATCCTGCAGTACGCCAGACCTAGACAGGAGTCTCAGCCCTTCTTCTGGAT
CTTCATGGATAACCTGCTGCTCACAGAGGACGACCAGATGACCACCGTGCGGTTCCTGCAAACAGAGGCC
GTCACCCTGCGCGACGTGAGATCTAGAGTGCTGCAGAACGCCGTCCGGGTGTGGAGCAACATCCCCGGTC
TTAAAAGCAAGCACGAGGCTCTGTCCCCAAAAGAGGAAGAGAGCCTGCAGGGCCACGTGCGGACCAGATC
TAAGCTGGCCGCTCCTAAAGTGGACCCCCTGGTGAAGAACTGCCTGCTGCCTCTGAGAGAGTACTTTAAG
TATTTCAGCCAGAGCAGCCTGCCCCTGGGCGGCCCTTCTAGCGGTGCTCCACCTCCAAGCGGCGGCTCGC
CAGCCGGCAGCCCTACCAGCACCGAGGAGGGCACAAGCGAGAGCGCAACACCTGAGAGCGGCCCCGGCAC
AAGCACCGAGCCTTCTGAAGGAAGCGCCCCTGGGAGCCCTGCCGGCAGCCCCACCAGCACAGAAGAGGGC
ACCTCTACCGAGCCCAGCGAGGGTAGCGCCCCTGGCACAAGCACAGAACCCTCTGAGCCTAAGAAAAAGC
GGAAGGTGATGGACAAGAAGTACAGCATCGGCCTGGCCATCGGCACCAACTCTGTGGGCTGGGCCGTGAT
CACCGACGAGTACAAGGTGCCCAGCAAGAAATTCAAGGTGCTGGGCAACACCGACCGGCACAGCATCAAG
AAGAACCTGATCGGAGCCCTGCTGTTCGACAGCGGCGAAACAGCCGAGGCCACCCGGCTGAAGAGAACCG
CCAGAAGAAGATACACCAGACGGAAGAACCGGATCTGCTATCTGCAAGAGATCTTCAGCAACGAGATGGC
CAAGGTGGACGACAGCTTCTTCCACAGACTGGAAGAGTCCTTCCTGGTGGAAGAGGATAAGAAGCACGAG
CGGCACCCCATCTTCGGCAACATCGTGGACGAGGTGGCCTACCACGAGAAGTACCCCACCATCTACCACC
TGAGAAAGAAACTGGTGGACAGCACCGACAAGGCCGACCTGCGGCTGATCTATCTGGCCCTGGCCCACAT
GATCAAGTTCCGGGGCCACTTCCTGATCGAGGGCGACCTGAACCCCGACAACAGCGACGTGGACAAGCTG
TTCATCCAGCTGGTGCAGACCTACAACCAGCTGTTCGAGGAAAACCCCATCAACGCCAGCGGCGTGGACG
CCAAGGCCATCCTGTCTGCCAGACTGAGCAAGAGCAGACGGCTGGAAAATCTGATCGCCCAGCTGCCCGG
CGAGAAGAAGAATGGCCTGTTCGGAAACCTGATTGCCCTGAGCCTGGGCCTGACCCCCAACTTCAAGAGC
AACTTCGACCTGGCCGAGGATGCCAAACTGCAGCTGAGCAAGGACACCTACGACGACGACCTGGACAACC
TGCTGGCCCAGATCGGCGACCAGTACGCCGACCTGTTTCTGGCCGCCAAGAACCTGTCCGACGCCATCCT
GCTGAGCGACATCCTGAGAGTGAACACCGAGATCACCAAGGCCCCCCTGAGCGCCTCTATGATCAAGAGA
TACGACGAGCACCACCAGGACCTGACCCTGCTGAAAGCTCTCGTGCGGCAGCAGCTGCCTGAGAAGTACA
AAGAGATTTTCTTCGACCAGAGCAAGAACGGCTACGCCGGCTACATTGACGGCGGAGCCAGCCAGGAAGA
GTTCTACAAGTTCATCAAGCCCATCCTGGAAAAGATGGACGGCACCGAGGAACTGCTCGTGAAGCTGAAC
AGAGAGGACCTGCTGCGGAAGCAGCGGACCTTCGACAACGGCAGCATCCCCCACCAGATCCACCTGGGAG
AGCTGCACGCCATTCTGCGGCGGCAGGAAGATTTTTACCCATTCCTGAAGGACAACCGGGAAAAGATCGA
GAAGATCCTGACCTTCCGCATCCCCTACTACGTGGGCCCTCTGGCCAGGGGAAACAGCAGATTCGCCTGG
ATGACCAGAAAGAGCGAGGAAACCATCACCCCCTGGAACTTCGAGGAAGTGGTGGACAAGGGCGCTTCCG
CCCAGAGCTTCATCGAGCGGATGACCAACTTCGATAAGAACCTGCCCAACGAGAAGGTGCTGCCCAAGCA
CAGCCTGCTGTACGAGTACTTCACCGTGTATAACGAGCTGACCAAAGTGAAATACGTGACCGAGGGAATG
AGAAAGCCCGCCTTCCTGAGCGGCGAGCAGAAAAAGGCCATCGTGGACCTGCTGTTCAAGACCAACCGGA
AAGTGACCGTGAAGCAGCTGAAAGAGGACTACTTCAAGAAAATCGAGTGCTTCGACTCCGTGGAAATCTC
CGGCGTGGAAGATCGGTTCAACGCCTCCCTGGGCACATACCACGATCTGCTGAAAATTATCAAGGACAAG
GACTTCCTGGACAATGAGGAAAACGAGGACATTCTGGAAGATATCGTGCTGACCCTGACACTGTTTGAGG
ACAGAGAGATGATCGAGGAACGGCTGAAAACCTATGCCCACCTGTTCGACGACAAAGTGATGAAGCAGCT
GAAGCGGCGGAGATACACCGGCTGGGGCAGGCTGAGCCGGAAGCTGATCAACGGCATCCGGGACAAGCAG
TCCGGCAAGACAATCCTGGATTTCCTGAAGTCCGACGGCTTCGCCAACAGAAACTTCATGCAGCTGATCC
ACGACGACAGCCTGACCTTTAAAGAGGACATCCAGAAAGCCCAGGTGTCCGGCCAGGGCGATAGCCTGCA
CGAGCACATTGCCAATCTGGCCGGCAGCCCCGCCATTAAGAAGGGCATCCTGCAGACAGTGAAGGTGGTG
GACGAGCTCGTGAAAGTGATGGGCCGGCACAAGCCCGAGAACATCGTGATCGAAATGGCCAGAGAGAACC
AGACCACCCAGAAGGGACAGAAGAACAGCCGCGAGAGAATGAAGCGGATCGAAGAGGGCATCAAAGAGCT
GGGCAGCCAGATCCTGAAAGAACACCCCGTGGAAAACACCCAGCTGCAGAACGAGAAGCTGTACCTGTAC
TACCTGCAGAATGGGCGGGATATGTACGTGGACCAGGAACTGGACATCAACCGGCTGTCCGACTACGATG
TGGACGCTATCGTGCCTCAGAGCTTTCTGAAGGACGACTCCATCGACAACAAGGTGCTGACCAGAAGCGA
CAAGAACCGGGGCAAGAGCGACAACGTGCCCTCCGAAGAGGTCGTGAAGAAGATGAAGAACTACTGGCGG
CAGCTGCTGAACGCCAAGCTGATTACCCAGAGAAAGTTCGACAATCTGACCAAGGCCGAGAGAGGCGGCC
TGAGCGAACTGGATAAGGCCGGCTTCATCAAGAGACAGCTGGTGGAAACCCGGCAGATCACAAAGCACGT
GGCACAGATCCTGGACTCCCGGATGAACACTAAGTACGACGAGAATGACAAGCTGATCCGGGAAGTGAAA
GTGATCACCCTGAAGTCCAAGCTGGTGTCCGATTTCCGGAAGGATTTCCAGTTTTACAAAGTGCGCGAGA
TCAACAACTACCACCACGCCCACGACGCCTACCTGAACGCCGTCGTGGGAACCGCCCTGATCAAAAAGTA
CCCTAAGCTGGAAAGCGAGTTCGTGTACGGCGACTACAAGGTGTACGACGTGCGGAAGATGATCGCCAAG
AGCGAGCAGGAAATCGGCAAGGCTACCGCCAAGTACTTCTTCTACAGCAACATCATGAACTTTTTCAAGA
CCGAGATTACCCTGGCCAACGGCGAGATCCGGAAGCGGCCTCTGATCGAGACAAACGGCGAAACCGGGGA
GATCGTGTGGGATAAGGGCCGGGATTTTGCCACCGTGCGGAAAGTGCTGAGCATGCCCCAAGTGAATATC
GTGAAAAAGACCGAGGTGCAGACAGGCGGCTTCAGCAAAGAGTCTATCCTGCCCAAGAGGAACAGCGATA
AGCTGATCGCCAGAAAGAAGGACTGGGACCCTAAGAAGTACGGCGGCTTCGACAGCCCCACCGTGGCCTA
TTCTGTGCTGGTGGTGGCCAAAGTGGAAAAGGGCAAGTCCAAGAAACTGAAGAGTGTGAAAGAGCTGCTG
GGGATCACCATCATGGAAAGAAGCAGCTTCGAGAAGAATCCCATCGACTTTCTGGAAGCCAAGGGCTACA
AAGAAGTGAAAAAGGACCTGATCATCAAGCTGCCTAAGTACTCCCTGTTCGAGCTGGAAAACGGCCGGAA
GAGAATGCTGGCCTCTGCCGGCGAACTGCAGAAGGGAAACGAACTGGCCCTGCCCTCCAAATATGTGAAC
TTCCTGTACCTGGCCAGCCACTATGAGAAGCTGAAGGGCTCCCCCGAGGATAATGAGCAGAAACAGCTGT
TTGTGGAACAGCACAAGCACTACCTGGACGAGATCATCGAGCAGATCAGCGAGTTCTCCAAGAGAGTGAT
CCTGGCCGACGCTAATCTGGACAAAGTGCTGTCCGCCTACAACAAGCACCGGGATAAGCCCATCAGAGAG
CAGGCCGAGAATATCATCCACCTGTTTACCCTGACCAATCTGGGAGCCCCTGCCGCCTTCAAGTACTTTG
ACACCACCATCGACCGGAAGAGGTACACCAGCACCAAAGAGGTGCTGGACGCCACCCTGATCCACCAGAG
CATCACCGGCCTGTACGAGACACGGATCGACCTGTCTCAGCTGGGAGGTGACCCCAAGAAGAAGCGGAAG
GTGGCCACAAATTTCAGCCTGCTGAAGCAGGCCGGCGACGTGGAAGAGAATCCTGGCCCCAGCGAGCTGA
TCAAAGAGAACATGCACATGAAGCTGTACATGGAAGGCACCGTGGACAACCATCACTTCAAGTGCACCAG
CGAGGGCGAGGGCAAGCCCTACGAGGGCACACAGACCATGAGAATCAAGGTGGTGGAAGGAGGCCCACTG
CCCTTCGCCTTCGACATCCTGGCCACCAGCTTTCTGTACGGCTCAAAGACCTTCATCAACCACACCCAGG
GCATCCCTGATTTCTTCAAGCAGAGCTTCCCTGAGGGATTTACCTGGGAGAGAGTGACAACTTATGAAGA
TGGCGGAGTGCTGACCGCCACACAAGATACCAGCCTGCAGGACGGCTGTCTGATCTACAACGTGAAGATC
AGAGGCGTGAACTTCACCAGCAACGGCCCTGTGATGCAGAAAAAAACCCTGGGCTGGGAGGCCTTTACAG
AGACACTGTACCCCGCTGATGGAGGCCTGGAAGGTAGAAACGACATGGCCCTGAAACTGGTCGGCGGCAG
CCACCTGATTGCCAATATCAAGACCACATACCGGAGCAAGAAACCAGCTAAAAACCTGAAGATGCCTGGC
GTTTACTACGTGGATTACAGACTGGAGCGGATCAAGGAAGCCAACAACGAGACATATGTGGAACAGCACG
AGGTGGCCGTAGCTAGATACTGCGACCTGCCTTCTAAGCTTGGCCACAAGCTGAACTGATAAGCGGCCGC
ACTCCTCAGGTGCAGGCTGCCTATCAGAAGGTGGTGGCTGGTGTGGCCAATGCCCTGGCTCACAAATACC
ACTGAGATCTTTTTCCCTCTGCCAAAAATTATGGGGACATCATGAAGCCCCTTGAGCATCTGACTTCTGG
CTAATAAAGGAAATTTATTTTCATTGCAATAGTGTGTTGGAATTTTTTGTGTCTCTCACTCGGAAGGACA
TATGGGAGGGCAAATCATTTAAAACATCAGAATGAGTATTTGGTTTAGAGTTTGGCAACATATGCCATAT
GCTGGCTGCCATGAACAAAGGTGGCTATAAAGAGGTCATCAGTATATGAAACAGCCCCCTGCTGTCCATT
CCTTATTCCATAGAAAAGCCTTGACTTGAGGTTAGATTTTTTTTATATTTTGTTTTGTGTTATTTTTTTC
TTTAACATCCCTAAAATTTTCCTTACATGTTTTACTAGCCAGATTTTTCCTCCTCTCCTGACTACTCCCA
GTCATAGCTGTCCCTCTTCTCTTATGAAGATCCCTCGACCTGCAGCCCAAGCTTGGCGTAATCATGGTCA
TAGCTGTTTCCTGTGTGAAATTGTTATCCGCTCACAATTCCACACAACATACGAGCCGGAAGCATAAAGT
GTAAAGCCTGGGGTGCCTAATGAGTGAGCTAACTCACATTAATTGCGTTGCGCTCACTGCCCGCTTTCCA
GTCGGGAAACCTGTCGTGCCAGCGGATCCGCATCTCAATTAGTCAGCAACCATAGTCCCGCCCCTAACTC
CGCCCATCCCGCCCCTAACTCCGCCCAGTTCCGCCCATTCTCCGCCCCATGGCTGACTAATTTTTTTTAT
TTATGCAGAGGCCGAGGCCGCCTCGGCCTCTGAGCTATTCCAGAAGTAGTGAGGAGGCTTTTTTGGAGGC
CTAGGCTTTTGCAAAAAGCTAACTTGTTTATTGCAGCTTATAATGGTTACAAATAAAGCAATAGCATCAC
AAATTTCACAAATAAAGCATTTTTTTCACTGCATTCTAGTTGTGGTTTGTCCAAACTCATCAATGTATCT
TATCATGTCTGGATCCGCTGCATTAATGAATCGGCCAACGCGCGGGGAGAGGCGGTTTGCGTATTGGGCG
CTCTTCCGCTTCCTCGCTCACTGACTCGCTGCGCTCGGTCGTTCGGCTGCGGCGAGCGGTATCAGCTCAC
TCAAAGGCGGTAATACGGTTATCCACAGAATCAGGGGATAACGCAGGAAAGAACATGTGAGCAAAAGGCC
AGCAAAAGGCCAGGAACCGTAAAAAGGCCGCGTTGCTGGCGTTTTTCCATAGGCTCCGCCCCCCTGACGA
GCATCACAAAAATCGACGCTCAAGTCAGAGGTGGCGAAACCCGACAGGACTATAAAGATACCAGGCGTTT
CCCCCTGGAAGCTCCCTCGTGCGCTCTCCTGTTCCGACCCTGCCGCTTACCGGATACCTGTCCGCCTTTC
TCCCTTCGGGAAGCGTGGCGCTTTCTCAATGCTCACGCTGTAGGTATCTCAGTTCGGTGTAGGTCGTTCG
CTCCAAGCTGGGCTGTGTGCACGAACCCCCCGTTCAGCCCGACCGCTGCGCCTTATCCGGTAACTATCGT
CTTGAGTCCAACCCGGTAAGACACGACTTATCGCCACTGGCAGCAGCCACTGGTAACAGGATTAGCAGAG
CGAGGTATGTAGGCGGTGCTACAGAGTTCTTGAAGTGGTGGCCTAACTACGGCTACACTAGAAGGACAGT
ATTTGGTATCTGCGCTCTGCTGAAGCCAGTTACCTTCGGAAAAAGAGTTGGTAGCTCTTGATCCGGCAAA
CAAACCACCGCTGGTAGCGGTGGTTTTTTTGTTTGCAAGCAGCAGATTACGCGCAGAAAAAAAGGATCTC
AAGAAGATCCTTTGATCTTTTCTACGGGGTCTGACGCTCAGTGGAACGAAAACTCACGTTAAGGGATTTT
GGTCATGAGATTATCAAAAAGGATCTTCACCTAGATCCTTTTAAATTAAAAATGAAGTTTTAAATCAATC
TAAAGTATATATGAGTAAACTTGGTCTGACAGTTACCAATGCTTAATCAGTGAGGCACCTATCTCAGCGA
TCTGTCTATTTCGTTCATCCATAGTTGCCTGACTCCCCGTCGTGTAGATAACTACGATACGGGAGGGCTT
ACCATCTGGCCCCAGTGCTGCAATGATACCGCGAGACCCACGCTCACCGGCTCCAGATTTATCAGCAATA
AACCAGCCAGCCGGAAGGGCCGAGCGCAGAAGTGGTCCTGCAACTTTATCCGCCTCCATCCAGTCTATTA
ATTGTTGCCGGGAAGCTAGAGTAAGTAGTTCGCCAGTTAATAGTTTGCGCAACGTTGTTGCCATTGCTAC
AGGCATCGTGGTGTCACGCTCGTCGTTTGGTATGGCTTCATTCAGCTCCGGTTCCCAACGATCAAGGCGA
GTTACATGATCCCCCATGTTGTGCAAAAAAGCGGTTAGCTCCTTCGGTCCTCCGATCGTTGTCAGAAGTA
AGTTGGCCGCAGTGTTATCACTCATGGTTATGGCAGCACTGCATAATTCTCTTACTGTCATGCCATCCGT
AAGATGCTTTTCTGTGACTGGTGAGTACTCAACCAAGTCATTCTGAGAATAGTGTATGCGGCGACCGAGT
TGCTCTTGCCCGGCGTCAATACGGGATAATACCGCGCCACATAGCAGAACTTTAAAAGTGCTCATCATTG
GAAAACGTTCTTCGGGGCGAAAACTCTCAAGGATCTTACCGCTGTTGAGATCCAGTTCGATGTAACCCAC
TCGTGCACCCAACTGATCTTCAGCATCTTTTACTTTCACCAGCGTTTCTGGGTGAGCAAAAACAGGAAGG
CAAAATGCCGCAAAAAAGGGAATAAGGGCGACACGGAAATGTTGAATACTCATACTCTTCCTTTTTCAAT
ATTATTGAAGCATTTATCAGGGTTATTGTCTCATGAGCGGATACATATTTGAATGTATTTAGAAAAATAA
ACAAATAGGGGTTCCGCGCACATTTCCCCGAAAAGTGCCACCTGGTC
Features (pLannotate 1.2.2; 22 found; start..end, strand, type, name):
      1..380     +  enhancer       CMV enhancer: human cytomegalovirus immediate early enhancer
    383..658     +  promoter       chicken β-actin promoter: No description available
    659..1667    +  intron         chimeric intron: chimera between introns from chicken β-actin and rabbit β-globin
   1716..1752    +  misc_feature   MCS (fragment): multiple cloning site
   1766..1858    +  CDS            H31_BOVIN (fragment): Experimental evidence at protein level: Swiss-Prot protein existence level 1. Core component of nucleosome. Nucleosomes wrap and compact DNA into chromatin, limiting DNA accessibility to the cellular machineries which require DNA as a template. Histones thereby play a central role in transcription regulation, DNA repair, DNA replication and chromosomal stability. DNA accessibility is regulated via a complex set of post-translational modifications of histones, also called histone code, and nucleosome remodeling. From Bos taurus (Bovine).
   1982..2617    +  CDS            Dnmt3l (fragment): DNM3L_MOUSE - Experimental evidence at protein level: Swiss-Prot protein existence level 1. Catalytically inactive regulatory factor of DNA methyltransferases that can either promote or inhibit DNA methylation depending on the context (PubMed:11719692, PubMed:15318244, PubMed:15671018, PubMed:24074865). Essential for the function of DNMT3A and DNMT3B: activates DNMT3A and DNMT3B by binding to their catalytic domain (PubMed:15671018). Acts by accelerating the binding of DNA and S-adenosyl-L-methionine (AdoMet) to the methyltransferases and dissociates from the complex after DNA binding to the m
   2882..4483    +  CDS            dCas9(N): N-terminal portion of catalytically inactive Streptococcus pyogenes dCas9 carrying the D10A mutation (Zetsche et al., 2015)
   4484..6978    +  CDS            Cas9(C) (fragment): C-terminal portion of Streptococcus pyogenes Cas9 (Zetsche et al., 2015)
   7061..7756    +  CDS            TagBFP: TagBFP is a basic (constitutively fluorescent) blue fluorescent protein published in 2008, derived from Entacmaea quadricolor. It is reported to be a very rapidly-maturing monomer with very low acid sensitivity.
   7771..7842    +  CDS            HBB (fragment): HBB_PONPY - Experimental evidence at transcript level: Swiss-Prot protein existence level 2. Involved in oxygen transport from the lung to the various peripheral tissues. From Pongo pygmaeus (Bornean orangutan).
   7913..7968    +  polyA_signal   β-globin poly(A) signal: rabbit β-globin polyadenylation signal (Gil and Proudfoot, 1987)
   8349..8371    -  protein_bind   lac operator (fragment): The lac repressor binds to the lac operator to inhibit transcription in E. coli. This inhibition can be relieved by adding lactose or isopropyl-β-D-thiogalactopyranoside (IPTG). lac repressor encoded by lacI
   8375..8405    -  promoter       lac promoter: promoter for the E. coli lac operon
   8420..8441    -  protein_bind   CAP binding site: CAP binding activates transcription in the presence of cAMP. E. coli catabolite activator protein
   8454..8493    -  CDS            lacI (fragment): lac repressor; lacI; The lac repressor binds to the lac operator to inhibit transcription in E. coli. This inhibition can be relieved by adding lactose or isopropyl-β-D-thiogalactopyranoside (IPTG).
   8500..8522    +  promoter       SV40 promoter (fragment): SV40 enhancer and early promoter
   8546..8681    +  rep_origin     SV40 ori: SV40 origin of replication
   8701..8835    +  polyA_signal   SV40 poly(A) signal: SV40 polyadenylation signal
   8837..8891    -  CDS            lacI (fragment): lac repressor; lacI; The lac repressor binds to the lac operator to inhibit transcription in E. coli. This inhibition can be relieved by adding lactose or isopropyl-β-D-thiogalactopyranoside (IPTG).
   9074..9662    -  rep_origin     ori: high-copy-number ColE1/pMB1/pBR322/pUC origin of replication
   9833..10693   -  CDS            AmpR: β-lactamase; bla; confers resistance to ampicillin, carbenicillin, and related antibiotics
  10694..10798   -  promoter       AmpR promoter: bla
