>Addgene plasmid #220834 | pENN226_CRISPRcharm | addgene full sequence | sequence record 437183 | Addgene NGS Result
GACATTGATTATTGACTAGTTATTAATAGTAATCAATTACGGGGTCATTAGTTCATAGCCCATATATGGA
GTTCCGCGTTACATAACTTACGGTAAATGGCCCGCCTGGCTGACCGCCCAACGACCCCCGCCCATTGACG
TCAATAATGACGTATGTTCCCATAGTAACGCCAATAGGGACTTTCCATTGACGTCAATGGGTGGAGTATT
TACGGTAAACTGCCCACTTGGCAGTACATCAAGTGTATCATATGCCAAGTACGCCCCCTATTGACGTCAA
TGACGGTAAATGGCCCGCCTGGCATTATGCCCAGTACATGACCTTATGGGACTTTCCTACTTGGCAGTAC
ATCTACGTATTAGTCATCGCTATTACCATGGTCGAGGTGAGCCCCACGTTCTGCTTCACTCTCCCCATCT
CCCCCCCCTCCCCACCCCCAATTTTGTATTTATTTATTTTTTAATTATTTTGTGCAGCGATGGGGGCGGG
GGGGGGGGGGGCGCGCGCCAGGCGGGGCGGGGCGGGGCGAGGGGCGGGGCGGGGCGAGGCGGAGAGGTGC
GGCGGCAGCCAATCAGAGCGGCGCGCTCCGAAAGTTTCCTTTTATGGCGAGGCGGCGGCGGCGGCGGCCC
TATAAAAAGCGAAGCGCGCGGCGGGCGGGAGTCGCTGCGCGCTGCCTTCGCCCCGTGCCCCGCTCCGCCG
CCGCCTCGCGCCGCCCGCCCCGGCTCTGACTGACCGCGTTACTCCCACAGGTGAGCGGGCGGGACGGCCC
TTCTCCTCCGGGCTGTAATTAGCGCTTGGTTTAATGACGGCTTGTTTCTTTTCTGTGGCTGCGTGAAAGC
CTTGAGGGGCTCCGGGAGGGCCCTTTGTGCGGGGGGAGCGGCTCGGGGGGTGCGTGCGTGTGTGTGTGCG
TGGGGAGCGCCGCGTGCGGCTCCGCGCTGCCCGGCGGCTGTGAGCGCTGCGGGCGCGGCGCGGGGCTTTG
TGCGCTCCGCAGTGTGCGCGAGGGGAGCGCGGCCGGGGGCGGTGCCCCGCGGTGCGGGGGGGGCTGCGAG
GGGAACAAAGGCTGCGTGCGGGGTGTGTGCGTGGGGGGGTGAGCAGGGGGTGTGGGCGCGTCGGTCGGGC
TGCAACCCCCCCTGCACCCCCCTCCCCGAGTTGCTGAGCACGGCCCGGCTTCGGGTGCGGGGCTCCGTAC
GGGGCGTGGCGCGGGGCTCGCCGTGCCGGGCGGGGGGTGGCGGCAGGTGGGGGTGCCGGGCGGGGCGGGG
CCGCCTCGGGCCGGGGAGGGCTCGGGGGAGGGGCGCGGCGGCCCCCGGAGCGCCGGCGGCTGTCGAGGCG
CGGCGAGCCGCAGCCATTGCCTTTTATGGTAATCGTGCGAGAGGGCGCAGGGACTTCCTTTGTCCCAAAT
CTGTGCGGAGCCGAAATCTGGGAGGCGCCGCCGCACCCCCTCTAGCGGGCGCGGGGCGAAGCGGTGCGGC
GCCGGCAGGAAGGAAATGGGCGGGGAGGGCCTTCGTGCGTCGCCGCGCCGCCGTCCCCTTCTCCCTCTCC
AGCCTCGGGGCTGTCCGCGGGGGGACGGCTGCCTTCGGGGGGGACGGGGCAGGGCGGGGTTCGGCTTCTG
GCGTGTGACCGGCGGCTCTAGAGCCTCTGCTAACCATGTTCATGCCTTCTTCTTTTTCCTACAGCTCCTG
GGCAACGTGCTGGTTATTGTGCTGTCTCATCATTTTGGCAAAGAATTCTGCAGTCGACGGTACCGCGGGC
CCGGGATCCACCGGTCGCCACCATGGCCAGGACCAAACAAACTGCCAGAAAGAGCACCGGGGGGAAAGCG
CCCCGAAAACAGCTGGCGACCAAAGCAGCCCGCAAAAGCGCACCGGGAGGTGCAAGCAGTGGGGCAGGAA
GTTCCTCAGGAGGAAGTGCGGCGGGATCCGGAAGCGGTGGCGCATCAAGTGGCGCCGCAAGTAGCAGTGC
CGGGTCCGCAGCTGGCTCCGGGTCCTCCCCTGTTGAGATCTACAAGACCGTGTCCGCCTGGAAGCGGCAG
CCAATCAGAGTGCTGAGCCTGTTCGGCAATATTGACAAGGAACTGAAGTCTCTGGGCTTCCTGGAAAGCG
GCAGCCACAGCGAGGGCGGCACACTGAAGTACGTGGAAGATGTGACCAACGTGGTGCGGAGAGATGTGGA
AAAGTGGGGACCTTTCGACCTGCTGTACGGCAGCACCCAGCCTCTGGGCGGAAGCTGCGACAGGTGTCCT
GGCTGGTACATGTTCCAATTTCATAGAATCCTGCAGTACGCCAGACCTAGACAGGAGTCTCAGCCCTTCT
TCTGGATCTTCATGGATAACCTGCTGCTCACAGAGGACGACCAGATGACCACCGTGCGGTTCCTGCAAAC
AGAGGCCGTCACCCTGCGCGACGTGAGATCTAGAGTGCTGCAGAACGCCGTCCGGGTGTGGAGCAACATC
CCCGGTCTTAAAAGCAAGCACGAGGCTCTGTCCCCAAAAGAGGAAGAGAGCCTGCAGGGCCACGTGCGGA
CCAGATCTAAGCTGGCCGCTCCTAAAGTGGACCCCCTGGTGAAGAACTGCCTGCTGCCTCTGAGAGAGTA
CTTTAAGTATTTCAGCCAGAGCAGCCTGCCCCTGGGCGGCCCTTCTAGCGGTGCTCCACCTCCAAGCGGC
GGCTCGCCAGCCGGCAGCCCTACCAGCACCGAGGAGGGCACAAGCGAGAGCGCAACACCTGAGAGCGGCC
CCGGCACAAGCACCGAGCCTTCTGAAGGAAGCGCCCCTGGGAGCCCTGCCGGCAGCCCCACCAGCACAGA
AGAGGGCACCTCTACCGAGCCCAGCGAGGGTAGCGCCCCTGGCACAAGCACAGAACCCTCTGAGCCTAAG
AAAAAGCGGAAGGTGATGGACAAGAAGTACAGCATCGGCCTGGCCATCGGCACCAACTCTGTGGGCTGGG
CCGTGATCACCGACGAGTACAAGGTGCCCAGCAAGAAATTCAAGGTGCTGGGCAACACCGACCGGCACAG
CATCAAGAAGAACCTGATCGGAGCCCTGCTGTTCGACAGCGGCGAAACAGCCGAGGCCACCCGGCTGAAG
AGAACCGCCAGAAGAAGATACACCAGACGGAAGAACCGGATCTGCTATCTGCAAGAGATCTTCAGCAACG
AGATGGCCAAGGTGGACGACAGCTTCTTCCACAGACTGGAAGAGTCCTTCCTGGTGGAAGAGGATAAGAA
GCACGAGCGGCACCCCATCTTCGGCAACATCGTGGACGAGGTGGCCTACCACGAGAAGTACCCCACCATC
TACCACCTGAGAAAGAAACTGGTGGACAGCACCGACAAGGCCGACCTGCGGCTGATCTATCTGGCCCTGG
CCCACATGATCAAGTTCCGGGGCCACTTCCTGATCGAGGGCGACCTGAACCCCGACAACAGCGACGTGGA
CAAGCTGTTCATCCAGCTGGTGCAGACCTACAACCAGCTGTTCGAGGAAAACCCCATCAACGCCAGCGGC
GTGGACGCCAAGGCCATCCTGTCTGCCAGACTGAGCAAGAGCAGACGGCTGGAAAATCTGATCGCCCAGC
TGCCCGGCGAGAAGAAGAATGGCCTGTTCGGAAACCTGATTGCCCTGAGCCTGGGCCTGACCCCCAACTT
CAAGAGCAACTTCGACCTGGCCGAGGATGCCAAACTGCAGCTGAGCAAGGACACCTACGACGACGACCTG
GACAACCTGCTGGCCCAGATCGGCGACCAGTACGCCGACCTGTTTCTGGCCGCCAAGAACCTGTCCGACG
CCATCCTGCTGAGCGACATCCTGAGAGTGAACACCGAGATCACCAAGGCCCCCCTGAGCGCCTCTATGAT
CAAGAGATACGACGAGCACCACCAGGACCTGACCCTGCTGAAAGCTCTCGTGCGGCAGCAGCTGCCTGAG
AAGTACAAAGAGATTTTCTTCGACCAGAGCAAGAACGGCTACGCCGGCTACATTGACGGCGGAGCCAGCC
AGGAAGAGTTCTACAAGTTCATCAAGCCCATCCTGGAAAAGATGGACGGCACCGAGGAACTGCTCGTGAA
GCTGAACAGAGAGGACCTGCTGCGGAAGCAGCGGACCTTCGACAACGGCAGCATCCCCCACCAGATCCAC
CTGGGAGAGCTGCACGCCATTCTGCGGCGGCAGGAAGATTTTTACCCATTCCTGAAGGACAACCGGGAAA
AGATCGAGAAGATCCTGACCTTCCGCATCCCCTACTACGTGGGCCCTCTGGCCAGGGGAAACAGCAGATT
CGCCTGGATGACCAGAAAGAGCGAGGAAACCATCACCCCCTGGAACTTCGAGGAAGTGGTGGACAAGGGC
GCTTCCGCCCAGAGCTTCATCGAGCGGATGACCAACTTCGATAAGAACCTGCCCAACGAGAAGGTGCTGC
CCAAGCACAGCCTGCTGTACGAGTACTTCACCGTGTATAACGAGCTGACCAAAGTGAAATACGTGACCGA
GGGAATGAGAAAGCCCGCCTTCCTGAGCGGCGAGCAGAAAAAGGCCATCGTGGACCTGCTGTTCAAGACC
AACCGGAAAGTGACCGTGAAGCAGCTGAAAGAGGACTACTTCAAGAAAATCGAGTGCTTCGACTCCGTGG
AAATCTCCGGCGTGGAAGATCGGTTCAACGCCTCCCTGGGCACATACCACGATCTGCTGAAAATTATCAA
GGACAAGGACTTCCTGGACAATGAGGAAAACGAGGACATTCTGGAAGATATCGTGCTGACCCTGACACTG
TTTGAGGACAGAGAGATGATCGAGGAACGGCTGAAAACCTATGCCCACCTGTTCGACGACAAAGTGATGA
AGCAGCTGAAGCGGCGGAGATACACCGGCTGGGGCAGGCTGAGCCGGAAGCTGATCAACGGCATCCGGGA
CAAGCAGTCCGGCAAGACAATCCTGGATTTCCTGAAGTCCGACGGCTTCGCCAACAGAAACTTCATGCAG
CTGATCCACGACGACAGCCTGACCTTTAAAGAGGACATCCAGAAAGCCCAGGTGTCCGGCCAGGGCGATA
GCCTGCACGAGCACATTGCCAATCTGGCCGGCAGCCCCGCCATTAAGAAGGGCATCCTGCAGACAGTGAA
GGTGGTGGACGAGCTCGTGAAAGTGATGGGCCGGCACAAGCCCGAGAACATCGTGATCGAAATGGCCAGA
GAGAACCAGACCACCCAGAAGGGACAGAAGAACAGCCGCGAGAGAATGAAGCGGATCGAAGAGGGCATCA
AAGAGCTGGGCAGCCAGATCCTGAAAGAACACCCCGTGGAAAACACCCAGCTGCAGAACGAGAAGCTGTA
CCTGTACTACCTGCAGAATGGGCGGGATATGTACGTGGACCAGGAACTGGACATCAACCGGCTGTCCGAC
TACGATGTGGACGCTATCGTGCCTCAGAGCTTTCTGAAGGACGACTCCATCGACAACAAGGTGCTGACCA
GAAGCGACAAGAACCGGGGCAAGAGCGACAACGTGCCCTCCGAAGAGGTCGTGAAGAAGATGAAGAACTA
CTGGCGGCAGCTGCTGAACGCCAAGCTGATTACCCAGAGAAAGTTCGACAATCTGACCAAGGCCGAGAGA
GGCGGCCTGAGCGAACTGGATAAGGCCGGCTTCATCAAGAGACAGCTGGTGGAAACCCGGCAGATCACAA
AGCACGTGGCACAGATCCTGGACTCCCGGATGAACACTAAGTACGACGAGAATGACAAGCTGATCCGGGA
AGTGAAAGTGATCACCCTGAAGTCCAAGCTGGTGTCCGATTTCCGGAAGGATTTCCAGTTTTACAAAGTG
CGCGAGATCAACAACTACCACCACGCCCACGACGCCTACCTGAACGCCGTCGTGGGAACCGCCCTGATCA
AAAAGTACCCTAAGCTGGAAAGCGAGTTCGTGTACGGCGACTACAAGGTGTACGACGTGCGGAAGATGAT
CGCCAAGAGCGAGCAGGAAATCGGCAAGGCTACCGCCAAGTACTTCTTCTACAGCAACATCATGAACTTT
TTCAAGACCGAGATTACCCTGGCCAACGGCGAGATCCGGAAGCGGCCTCTGATCGAGACAAACGGCGAAA
CCGGGGAGATCGTGTGGGATAAGGGCCGGGATTTTGCCACCGTGCGGAAAGTGCTGAGCATGCCCCAAGT
GAATATCGTGAAAAAGACCGAGGTGCAGACAGGCGGCTTCAGCAAAGAGTCTATCCTGCCCAAGAGGAAC
AGCGATAAGCTGATCGCCAGAAAGAAGGACTGGGACCCTAAGAAGTACGGCGGCTTCGACAGCCCCACCG
TGGCCTATTCTGTGCTGGTGGTGGCCAAAGTGGAAAAGGGCAAGTCCAAGAAACTGAAGAGTGTGAAAGA
GCTGCTGGGGATCACCATCATGGAAAGAAGCAGCTTCGAGAAGAATCCCATCGACTTTCTGGAAGCCAAG
GGCTACAAAGAAGTGAAAAAGGACCTGATCATCAAGCTGCCTAAGTACTCCCTGTTCGAGCTGGAAAACG
GCCGGAAGAGAATGCTGGCCTCTGCCGGCGAACTGCAGAAGGGAAACGAACTGGCCCTGCCCTCCAAATA
TGTGAACTTCCTGTACCTGGCCAGCCACTATGAGAAGCTGAAGGGCTCCCCCGAGGATAATGAGCAGAAA
CAGCTGTTTGTGGAACAGCACAAGCACTACCTGGACGAGATCATCGAGCAGATCAGCGAGTTCTCCAAGA
GAGTGATCCTGGCCGACGCTAATCTGGACAAAGTGCTGTCCGCCTACAACAAGCACCGGGATAAGCCCAT
CAGAGAGCAGGCCGAGAATATCATCCACCTGTTTACCCTGACCAATCTGGGAGCCCCTGCCGCCTTCAAG
TACTTTGACACCACCATCGACCGGAAGAGGTACACCAGCACCAAAGAGGTGCTGGACGCCACCCTGATCC
ACCAGAGCATCACCGGCCTGTACGAGACACGGATCGACCTGTCTCAGCTGGGAGGTGACCCCAAGAAGAA
GCGGAAGGTGGCCACAAATTTCAGCCTGCTGAAGCAGGCCGGCGACGTGGAAGAGAATCCTGGCCCCAGC
GAGCTGATCAAAGAGAACATGCACATGAAGCTGTACATGGAAGGCACCGTGGACAACCATCACTTCAAGT
GCACCAGCGAGGGCGAGGGCAAGCCCTACGAGGGCACACAGACCATGAGAATCAAGGTGGTGGAAGGAGG
CCCACTGCCCTTCGCCTTCGACATCCTGGCCACCAGCTTTCTGTACGGCTCAAAGACCTTCATCAACCAC
ACCCAGGGCATCCCTGATTTCTTCAAGCAGAGCTTCCCTGAGGGATTTACCTGGGAGAGAGTGACAACTT
ATGAAGATGGCGGAGTGCTGACCGCCACACAAGATACCAGCCTGCAGGACGGCTGTCTGATCTACAACGT
GAAGATCAGAGGCGTGAACTTCACCAGCAACGGCCCTGTGATGCAGAAAAAAACCCTGGGCTGGGAGGCC
TTTACAGAGACACTGTACCCCGCTGATGGAGGCCTGGAAGGTAGAAACGACATGGCCCTGAAACTGGTCG
GCGGCAGCCACCTGATTGCCAATATCAAGACCACATACCGGAGCAAGAAACCAGCTAAAAACCTGAAGAT
GCCTGGCGTTTACTACGTGGATTACAGACTGGAGCGGATCAAGGAAGCCAACAACGAGACATATGTGGAA
CAGCACGAGGTGGCCGTAGCTAGATACTGCGACCTGCCTTCTAAGCTTGGCCACAAGCTGAACTGATAAG
CGGCCGCACTCCTCAGGTGCAGGCTGCCTATCAGAAGGTGGTGGCTGGTGTGGCCAATGCCCTGGCTCAC
AAATACCACTGAGATCTTTTTCCCTCTGCCAAAAATTATGGGGACATCATGAAGCCCCTTGAGCATCTGA
CTTCTGGCTAATAAAGGAAATTTATTTTCATTGCAATAGTGTGTTGGAATTTTTTGTGTCTCTCACTCGG
AAGGACATATGGGAGGGCAAATCATTTAAAACATCAGAATGAGTATTTGGTTTAGAGTTTGGCAACATAT
GCCCATATGCTGGCTGCCATGAACAAAGGTTGGCTATAAAGAGGTCATCAGTATATGAAACAGCCCCCTG
CTGTCCATTCCTTATTCCATAGAAAAGCCTTGACTTGAGGTTAGATTTTTTTTATATTTTGTTTTGTGTT
ATTTTTTTCTTTAACATCCCTAAAATTTTCCTTACATGTTTTACTAGCCAGATTTTTCCTCCTCTCCTGA
CTACTCCCAGTCATAGCTGTCCCTCTTCTCTTATGGAGATCCCTCGACCTGCAGCCCAAGCTTGGCGTAA
TCATGGTCATAGCTGTTTCCTGTGTGAAATTGTTATCCGCTCACAATTCCACACAACATACGAGCCGGAA
GCATAAAGTGTAAAGCCTGGGGTGCCTAATGAGTGAGCTAACTCACATTAATTGCGTTGCGCTCACTGCC
CGCTTTCCAGTCGGGAAACCTGTCGTGCCAGCGGATCCGCATCTCAATTAGTCAGCAACCATAGTCCCGC
CCCTAACTCCGCCCATCCCGCCCCTAACTCCGCCCAGTTCCGCCCATTCTCCGCCCCATGGCTGACTAAT
TTTTTTTATTTATGCAGAGGCCGAGGCCGCCTCGGCCTCTGAGCTATTCCAGAAGTAGTGAGGAGGCTTT
TTTGGAGGCCTAGGCTTTTGCAAAAAGCTAACTTGTTTATTGCAGCTTATAATGGTTACAAATAAAGCAA
TAGCATCACAAATTTCACAAATAAAGCATTTTTTTCACTGCATTCTAGTTGTGGTTTGTCCAAACTCATC
AATGTATCTTATCATGTCTGGATCCGCTGCATTAATGAATCGGCCAACGCGCGGGGAGAGGCGGTTTGCG
TATTGGGCGCTCTTCCGCTTCCTCGCTCACTGACTCGCTGCGCTCGGTCGTTCGGCTGCGGCGAGCGGTA
TCAGCTCACTCAAAGGCGGTAATACGGTTATCCACAGAATCAGGGGATAACGCAGGAAAGAACATGTGAG
CAAAAGGCCAGCAAAAGGCCAGGAACCGTAAAAAGGCCGCGTTGCTGGCGTTTTTCCATAGGCTCCGCCC
CCCTGACGAGCATCACAAAAATCGACGCTCAAGTCAGAGGTGGCGAAACCCGACAGGACTATAAAGATAC
CAGGCGTTTCCCCCTGGAAGCTCCCTCGTGCGCTCTCCTGTTCCGACCCTGCCGCTTACCGGATACCTGT
CCGCCTTTCTCCCTTCGGGAAGCGTGGCGCTTTCTCATAGCTCACGCTGTAGGTATCTCAGTTCGGTGTA
GGTCGTTCGCTCCAAGCTGGGCTGTGTGCACGAACCCCCCGTTCAGCCCGACCGCTGCGCCTTATCCGGT
AACTATCGTCTTGAGTCCAACCCGGTAAGACACGACTTATCGCCACTGGCAGCAGCCACTGGTAACAGGA
TTAGCAGAGCGAGGTATGTAGGCGGTGCTACAGAGTTCTTGAAGTGGTGGCCTAACTACGGCTACACTAG
AAGAACAGTATTTGGTATCTGCGCTCTGCTGAAGCCAGTTACCTTCGGAAAAAGAGTTGGTAGCTCTTGA
TCCGGCAAACAAACCACCGCTGGTAGCGGTGGTTTTTTTGTTTGCAAGCAGCAGATTACGCGCAGAAAAA
AAGGATCTCAAGAAGATCCTTTGATCTTTTCTACGGGGTCTGACGCTCAGTGGAACGAAAACTCACGTTA
AGGGATTTTGGTCATGAGATTATCAAAAAGGATCTTCACCTAGATCCTTTTAAATTAAAAATGAAGTTTT
AAATCAATCTAAAGTATATATGAGTAAACTTGGTCTGACAGTTACCAATGCTTAATCAGTGAGGCACCTA
TCTCAGCGATCTGTCTATTTCGTTCATCCATAGTTGCCTGACTCCCCGTCGTGTAGATAACTACGATACG
GGAGGGCTTACCATCTGGCCCCAGTGCTGCAATGATACCGCGAGACCCACGCTCACCGGCTCCAGATTTA
TCAGCAATAAACCAGCCAGCCGGAAGGGCCGAGCGCAGAAGTGGTCCTGCAACTTTATCCGCCTCCATCC
AGTCTATTAATTGTTGCCGGGAAGCTAGAGTAAGTAGTTCGCCAGTTAATAGTTTGCGCAACGTTGTTGC
CATTGCTACAGGCATCGTGGTGTCACGCTCGTCGTTTGGTATGGCTTCATTCAGCTCCGGTTCCCAACGA
TCAAGGCGAGTTACATGATCCCCCATGTTGTGCAAAAAAGCGGTTAGCTCCTTCGGTCCTCCGATCGTTG
TCAGAAGTAAGTTGGCCGCAGTGTTATCACTCATGGTTATGGCAGCACTGCATAATTCTCTTACTGTCAT
GCCATCCGTAAGATGCTTTTCTGTGACTGGTGAGTACTCAACCAAGTCATTCTGAGAATAGTGTATGCGG
CGACCGAGTTGCTCTTGCCCGGCGTCAATACGGGATAATACCGCGCCACATAGCAGAACTTTAAAAGTGC
TCATCATTGGAAAACGTTCTTCGGGGCGAAAACTCTCAAGGATCTTACCGCTGTTGAGATCCAGTTCGAT
GTAACCCACTCGTGCACCCAACTGATCTTCAGCATCTTTTACTTTCACCAGCGTTTCTGGGTGAGCAAAA
ACAGGAAGGCAAAATGCCGCAAAAAAGGGAATAAGGGCGACACGGAAATGTTGAATACTCATACTCTTCC
TTTTTCAATATTATTGAAGCATTTATCAGGGTTATTGTCTCATGAGCGGATACATATTTGAATGTATTTA
GAAAAATAAACAAATAGGGGTTCCGCGCACATTTCCCCGAAAAGTGCCACCTGGGTC
Features (pLannotate 1.2.2; 22 found; start..end, strand, type, name):
      1..380     +  enhancer       CMV enhancer: human cytomegalovirus immediate early enhancer
    382..657     +  promoter       chicken β-actin promoter: No description available
    658..1674    +  intron         chimeric intron: chimera between introns from chicken β-actin and rabbit β-globin
   1723..1759    +  misc_feature   MCS (fragment): multiple cloning site
   1773..1865    +  CDS            H31_BOVIN (fragment): Experimental evidence at protein level: Swiss-Prot protein existence level 1. Core component of nucleosome. Nucleosomes wrap and compact DNA into chromatin, limiting DNA accessibility to the cellular machineries which require DNA as a template. Histones thereby play a central role in transcription regulation, DNA repair, DNA replication and chromosomal stability. DNA accessibility is regulated via a complex set of post-translational modifications of histones, also called histone code, and nucleosome remodeling. From Bos taurus (Bovine).
   1989..2624    +  CDS            Dnmt3l (fragment): DNM3L_MOUSE - Experimental evidence at protein level: Swiss-Prot protein existence level 1. Catalytically inactive regulatory factor of DNA methyltransferases that can either promote or inhibit DNA methylation depending on the context (PubMed:11719692, PubMed:15318244, PubMed:15671018, PubMed:24074865). Essential for the function of DNMT3A and DNMT3B: activates DNMT3A and DNMT3B by binding to their catalytic domain (PubMed:15671018). Acts by accelerating the binding of DNA and S-adenosyl-L-methionine (AdoMet) to the methyltransferases and dissociates from the complex after DNA binding to the m
   2889..4490    +  CDS            dCas9(N): N-terminal portion of catalytically inactive Streptococcus pyogenes dCas9 carrying the D10A mutation (Zetsche et al., 2015)
   4491..6985    +  CDS            Cas9(C) (fragment): C-terminal portion of Streptococcus pyogenes Cas9 (Zetsche et al., 2015)
   7068..7763    +  CDS            TagBFP: TagBFP is a basic (constitutively fluorescent) blue fluorescent protein published in 2008, derived from Entacmaea quadricolor. It is reported to be a very rapidly-maturing monomer with very low acid sensitivity.
   7778..7849    +  CDS            HBB (fragment): HBB_PONPY - Experimental evidence at transcript level: Swiss-Prot protein existence level 2. Involved in oxygen transport from the lung to the various peripheral tissues. From Pongo pygmaeus (Bornean orangutan).
   7920..7975    +  polyA_signal   β-globin poly(A) signal: rabbit β-globin polyadenylation signal (Gil and Proudfoot, 1987)
   8358..8380    -  protein_bind   lac operator (fragment): The lac repressor binds to the lac operator to inhibit transcription in E. coli. This inhibition can be relieved by adding lactose or isopropyl-β-D-thiogalactopyranoside (IPTG). lac repressor encoded by lacI
   8384..8414    -  promoter       lac promoter: promoter for the E. coli lac operon
   8429..8450    -  protein_bind   CAP binding site: CAP binding activates transcription in the presence of cAMP. E. coli catabolite activator protein
   8463..8502    -  CDS            lacI (fragment): lac repressor; lacI; The lac repressor binds to the lac operator to inhibit transcription in E. coli. This inhibition can be relieved by adding lactose or isopropyl-β-D-thiogalactopyranoside (IPTG).
   8509..8531    +  promoter       SV40 promoter (fragment): SV40 enhancer and early promoter
   8555..8690    +  rep_origin     SV40 ori: SV40 origin of replication
   8710..8844    +  polyA_signal   SV40 poly(A) signal: SV40 polyadenylation signal
   8846..8900    -  CDS            lacI (fragment): lac repressor; lacI; The lac repressor binds to the lac operator to inhibit transcription in E. coli. This inhibition can be relieved by adding lactose or isopropyl-β-D-thiogalactopyranoside (IPTG).
   9083..9671    -  rep_origin     ori: high-copy-number ColE1/pMB1/pBR322/pUC origin of replication
   9842..10702   -  CDS            AmpR: β-lactamase; bla; confers resistance to ampicillin, carbenicillin, and related antibiotics
  10703..10807   -  promoter       AmpR promoter: bla
