[The description below was written by a language model from this plasmid's Addgene catalogue record and pLannotate feature annotations shown in this document.]
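Description:
pENN226_CRISPRcharm is a mammalian expression plasmid of about 10.8 kb that produces the CRISPRcharm epigenetic editor from a CAG promoter. It is maintained in E. coli through a high-copy ColE1/pUC-type origin and selected with ampicillin (AmpR under its own bla promoter). The CAG unit appears in the annotation as the CMV immediate-early enhancer, the chicken β-actin promoter and a chimeric β-actin/β-globin intron. Transcription ends at a rabbit β-globin polyadenylation signal. The backbone also holds an SV40 origin and SV40 poly(A) signal, along with leftover lac promoter/operator and lacI fragments. No mammalian drug-selection marker is annotated.

The roughly 6 kb insert is a single open reading frame. From the N terminus, the feature table finds a short segment matching the histone H3 N-terminal region, a fragment matching Dnmt3l (the catalytically inactive cofactor that activates DNMT3A/3B), and then Streptococcus pyogenes dCas9, annotated as two contiguous halves with the D10A mutation noted in the first. The record lists the insert species as human and Apodemus sylvaticus but does not say which domain comes from which. There are also unannotated stretches between the mapped domains whose content is not described. According to the catalogue fields, a P2A peptide links the editor to TagBFP, so the blue fluorescent protein is made as a separate polypeptide that marks expressing cells.

No guide RNA cassette is annotated, so a guide would presumably have to be supplied separately. The stated purpose is CRISPRcharm expression in mammalian cells, and the associated publication concerns epigenetic silencing of the prion protein gene with compact editors. The depositor sequence and the repository-sequenced record differ by only about ten nucleotides and carry the same features in the same order.
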