Addgene plasmid #220834: pENN226_CRISPRcharm
Purpose: CRISPRcharm expression in mammalian cells
Depositing lab: Jonathan Weissman. Publication: Brainwide silencing of prion protein by AAV-mediated delivery of an engineered compact epigenetic editor. Neumann EN, Bertozzi TM, Wu E, Serack F, Harvey JW, Brauer PP, Pirtle CP, Coffey A, Howard M, Kamath N, Lenz K, Guzman K, Raymond MH, Khalil AS, Deverman BE, Minikel EV, Vallabh SM, Weissman JS. Science. 2024 Jun 28;384(6703):ado7082. doi: 10.1126/science.ado7082. Epub 2024 Jun 28. PubMed 38935715.
Backbone
  Vector backbone: CAG expression plasmid
  Backbone size w/o insert (bp): 4830
  Vector type: Mammalian Expression, CRISPR
Growth in bacteria
  Bacterial resistance: Ampicillin, 100 μg/mL
  Growth temperature: 37°C
  Growth strain: DH5alpha
  Copy number: High Copy
Gene/Insert
  Gene/Insert name: CRISPRcharm
  Species: H. sapiens (human); Apodemus sylvaticus
  Insert size (bp): 5997
  Mutation: N/A
  Promoter: CAG
  Tag / fusion protein: P2A-TagBFP (C terminal on backbone)
  Cloning method: Gibson Cloning
  Sequencing primers: 5′ TGCTGTCTCATCATTTTGGCAAAGAATTCTGCAG; 3′ ccaacacactattgcaatgaaaa
Terms and licenses: Academic/Nonprofit Terms; Industry Terms: Not Available to Industry
How to cite: pENN226_CRISPRcharm was a gift from Jonathan Weissman (Addgene plasmid # 220834 ; http://n2t.net/addgene:220834 ; RRID:Addgene_220834)
