>Addgene plasmid #220834 | pENN226_CRISPRcharm | depositor partial sequence | sequence record 432292 | CDS
ATGGCCAGGACCAAACAAACTGCCAGAAAGAGCACCGGGGGGAAAGCGCCCCGAAAACAGCTGGCGACCA
AAGCAGCCCGCAAAAGCGCACCGGGAGGTGCAAGCAGTGGGGCAGGAAGTTCCTCAGGAGGAAGTGCGGC
GGGATCCGGAAGCGGTGGCGCATCAAGTGGCGCCGCAAGTAGCAGTGCCGGGTCCGCAGCTGGCTCCGGG
TCCTCCCCTGTTGAGATCTACAAGACCGTGTCCGCCTGGAAGCGGCAGCCAATCAGAGTGCTGAGCCTGT
TCGGCAATATTGACAAGGAACTGAAGTCTCTGGGCTTCCTGGAAAGCGGCAGCCACAGCGAGGGCGGCAC
ACTGAAGTACGTGGAAGATGTGACCAACGTGGTGCGGAGAGATGTGGAAAAGTGGGGACCTTTCGACCTG
CTGTACGGCAGCACCCAGCCTCTGGGCGGAAGCTGCGACAGGTGTCCTGGCTGGTACATGTTCCAATTTC
ATAGAATCCTGCAGTACGCCAGACCTAGACAGGAGTCTCAGCCCTTCTTCTGGATCTTCATGGATAACCT
GCTGCTCACAGAGGACGACCAGATGACCACCGTGCGGTTCCTGCAAACAGAGGCCGTCACCCTGCGCGAC
GTGAGATCTAGAGTGCTGCAGAACGCCGTCCGGGTGTGGAGCAACATCCCCGGTCTTAAAAGCAAGCACG
AGGCTCTGTCCCCAAAAGAGGAAGAGAGCCTGCAGGGCCACGTGCGGACCAGATCTAAGCTGGCCGCTCC
TAAAGTGGACCCCCTGGTGAAGAACTGCCTGCTGCCTCTGAGAGAGTACTTTAAGTATTTCAGCCAGAGC
AGCCTGCCCCTGGGCGGCCCTTCTAGCGGTGCTCCACCTCCAAGCGGCGGCTCGCCAGCCGGCAGCCCTA
CCAGCACCGAGGAGGGCACAAGCGAGAGCGCAACACCTGAGAGCGGCCCCGGCACAAGCACCGAGCCTTC
TGAAGGAAGCGCCCCTGGGAGCCCTGCCGGCAGCCCCACCAGCACAGAAGAGGGCACCTCTACCGAGCCC
AGCGAGGGTAGCGCCCCTGGCACAAGCACAGAACCCTCTGAGCCTAAGAAAAAGCGGAAGGTGATGGACA
AGAAGTACAGCATCGGCCTGGCCATCGGCACCAACTCTGTGGGCTGGGCCGTGATCACCGACGAGTACAA
GGTGCCCAGCAAGAAATTCAAGGTGCTGGGCAACACCGACCGGCACAGCATCAAGAAGAACCTGATCGGA
GCCCTGCTGTTCGACAGCGGCGAAACAGCCGAGGCCACCCGGCTGAAGAGAACCGCCAGAAGAAGATACA
CCAGACGGAAGAACCGGATCTGCTATCTGCAAGAGATCTTCAGCAACGAGATGGCCAAGGTGGACGACAG
CTTCTTCCACAGACTGGAAGAGTCCTTCCTGGTGGAAGAGGATAAGAAGCACGAGCGGCACCCCATCTTC
GGCAACATCGTGGACGAGGTGGCCTACCACGAGAAGTACCCCACCATCTACCACCTGAGAAAGAAACTGG
TGGACAGCACCGACAAGGCCGACCTGCGGCTGATCTATCTGGCCCTGGCCCACATGATCAAGTTCCGGGG
CCACTTCCTGATCGAGGGCGACCTGAACCCCGACAACAGCGACGTGGACAAGCTGTTCATCCAGCTGGTG
CAGACCTACAACCAGCTGTTCGAGGAAAACCCCATCAACGCCAGCGGCGTGGACGCCAAGGCCATCCTGT
CTGCCAGACTGAGCAAGAGCAGACGGCTGGAAAATCTGATCGCCCAGCTGCCCGGCGAGAAGAAGAATGG
CCTGTTCGGAAACCTGATTGCCCTGAGCCTGGGCCTGACCCCCAACTTCAAGAGCAACTTCGACCTGGCC
GAGGATGCCAAACTGCAGCTGAGCAAGGACACCTACGACGACGACCTGGACAACCTGCTGGCCCAGATCG
GCGACCAGTACGCCGACCTGTTTCTGGCCGCCAAGAACCTGTCCGACGCCATCCTGCTGAGCGACATCCT
GAGAGTGAACACCGAGATCACCAAGGCCCCCCTGAGCGCCTCTATGATCAAGAGATACGACGAGCACCAC
CAGGACCTGACCCTGCTGAAAGCTCTCGTGCGGCAGCAGCTGCCTGAGAAGTACAAAGAGATTTTCTTCG
ACCAGAGCAAGAACGGCTACGCCGGCTACATTGACGGCGGAGCCAGCCAGGAAGAGTTCTACAAGTTCAT
CAAGCCCATCCTGGAAAAGATGGACGGCACCGAGGAACTGCTCGTGAAGCTGAACAGAGAGGACCTGCTG
CGGAAGCAGCGGACCTTCGACAACGGCAGCATCCCCCACCAGATCCACCTGGGAGAGCTGCACGCCATTC
TGCGGCGGCAGGAAGATTTTTACCCATTCCTGAAGGACAACCGGGAAAAGATCGAGAAGATCCTGACCTT
CCGCATCCCCTACTACGTGGGCCCTCTGGCCAGGGGAAACAGCAGATTCGCCTGGATGACCAGAAAGAGC
GAGGAAACCATCACCCCCTGGAACTTCGAGGAAGTGGTGGACAAGGGCGCTTCCGCCCAGAGCTTCATCG
AGCGGATGACCAACTTCGATAAGAACCTGCCCAACGAGAAGGTGCTGCCCAAGCACAGCCTGCTGTACGA
GTACTTCACCGTGTATAACGAGCTGACCAAAGTGAAATACGTGACCGAGGGAATGAGAAAGCCCGCCTTC
CTGAGCGGCGAGCAGAAAAAGGCCATCGTGGACCTGCTGTTCAAGACCAACCGGAAAGTGACCGTGAAGC
AGCTGAAAGAGGACTACTTCAAGAAAATCGAGTGCTTCGACTCCGTGGAAATCTCCGGCGTGGAAGATCG
GTTCAACGCCTCCCTGGGCACATACCACGATCTGCTGAAAATTATCAAGGACAAGGACTTCCTGGACAAT
GAGGAAAACGAGGACATTCTGGAAGATATCGTGCTGACCCTGACACTGTTTGAGGACAGAGAGATGATCG
AGGAACGGCTGAAAACCTATGCCCACCTGTTCGACGACAAAGTGATGAAGCAGCTGAAGCGGCGGAGATA
CACCGGCTGGGGCAGGCTGAGCCGGAAGCTGATCAACGGCATCCGGGACAAGCAGTCCGGCAAGACAATC
CTGGATTTCCTGAAGTCCGACGGCTTCGCCAACAGAAACTTCATGCAGCTGATCCACGACGACAGCCTGA
CCTTTAAAGAGGACATCCAGAAAGCCCAGGTGTCCGGCCAGGGCGATAGCCTGCACGAGCACATTGCCAA
TCTGGCCGGCAGCCCCGCCATTAAGAAGGGCATCCTGCAGACAGTGAAGGTGGTGGACGAGCTCGTGAAA
GTGATGGGCCGGCACAAGCCCGAGAACATCGTGATCGAAATGGCCAGAGAGAACCAGACCACCCAGAAGG
GACAGAAGAACAGCCGCGAGAGAATGAAGCGGATCGAAGAGGGCATCAAAGAGCTGGGCAGCCAGATCCT
GAAAGAACACCCCGTGGAAAACACCCAGCTGCAGAACGAGAAGCTGTACCTGTACTACCTGCAGAATGGG
CGGGATATGTACGTGGACCAGGAACTGGACATCAACCGGCTGTCCGACTACGATGTGGACGCTATCGTGC
CTCAGAGCTTTCTGAAGGACGACTCCATCGACAACAAGGTGCTGACCAGAAGCGACAAGAACCGGGGCAA
GAGCGACAACGTGCCCTCCGAAGAGGTCGTGAAGAAGATGAAGAACTACTGGCGGCAGCTGCTGAACGCC
AAGCTGATTACCCAGAGAAAGTTCGACAATCTGACCAAGGCCGAGAGAGGCGGCCTGAGCGAACTGGATA
AGGCCGGCTTCATCAAGAGACAGCTGGTGGAAACCCGGCAGATCACAAAGCACGTGGCACAGATCCTGGA
CTCCCGGATGAACACTAAGTACGACGAGAATGACAAGCTGATCCGGGAAGTGAAAGTGATCACCCTGAAG
TCCAAGCTGGTGTCCGATTTCCGGAAGGATTTCCAGTTTTACAAAGTGCGCGAGATCAACAACTACCACC
ACGCCCACGACGCCTACCTGAACGCCGTCGTGGGAACCGCCCTGATCAAAAAGTACCCTAAGCTGGAAAG
CGAGTTCGTGTACGGCGACTACAAGGTGTACGACGTGCGGAAGATGATCGCCAAGAGCGAGCAGGAAATC
GGCAAGGCTACCGCCAAGTACTTCTTCTACAGCAACATCATGAACTTTTTCAAGACCGAGATTACCCTGG
CCAACGGCGAGATCCGGAAGCGGCCTCTGATCGAGACAAACGGCGAAACCGGGGAGATCGTGTGGGATAA
GGGCCGGGATTTTGCCACCGTGCGGAAAGTGCTGAGCATGCCCCAAGTGAATATCGTGAAAAAGACCGAG
GTGCAGACAGGCGGCTTCAGCAAAGAGTCTATCCTGCCCAAGAGGAACAGCGATAAGCTGATCGCCAGAA
AGAAGGACTGGGACCCTAAGAAGTACGGCGGCTTCGACAGCCCCACCGTGGCCTATTCTGTGCTGGTGGT
GGCCAAAGTGGAAAAGGGCAAGTCCAAGAAACTGAAGAGTGTGAAAGAGCTGCTGGGGATCACCATCATG
GAAAGAAGCAGCTTCGAGAAGAATCCCATCGACTTTCTGGAAGCCAAGGGCTACAAAGAAGTGAAAAAGG
ACCTGATCATCAAGCTGCCTAAGTACTCCCTGTTCGAGCTGGAAAACGGCCGGAAGAGAATGCTGGCCTC
TGCCGGCGAACTGCAGAAGGGAAACGAACTGGCCCTGCCCTCCAAATATGTGAACTTCCTGTACCTGGCC
AGCCACTATGAGAAGCTGAAGGGCTCCCCCGAGGATAATGAGCAGAAACAGCTGTTTGTGGAACAGCACA
AGCACTACCTGGACGAGATCATCGAGCAGATCAGCGAGTTCTCCAAGAGAGTGATCCTGGCCGACGCTAA
TCTGGACAAAGTGCTGTCCGCCTACAACAAGCACCGGGATAAGCCCATCAGAGAGCAGGCCGAGAATATC
ATCCACCTGTTTACCCTGACCAATCTGGGAGCCCCTGCCGCCTTCAAGTACTTTGACACCACCATCGACC
GGAAGAGGTACACCAGCACCAAAGAGGTGCTGGACGCCACCCTGATCCACCAGAGCATCACCGGCCTGTA
CGAGACACGGATCGACCTGTCTCAGCTGGGAGGTGACCCCAAGAAGAAGCGGAAGGTGGCCACAAATTTC
AGCCTGCTGAAGCAGGCCGGCGACGTGGAAGAGAATCCTGGCCCCAGCGAGCTGATCAAAGAGAACATGC
ACATGAAGCTGTACATGGAAGGCACCGTGGACAACCATCACTTCAAGTGCACCAGCGAGGGCGAGGGCAA
GCCCTACGAGGGCACACAGACCATGAGAATCAAGGTGGTGGAAGGAGGCCCACTGCCCTTCGCCTTCGAC
ATCCTGGCCACCAGCTTTCTGTACGGCTCAAAGACCTTCATCAACCACACCCAGGGCATCCCTGATTTCT
TCAAGCAGAGCTTCCCTGAGGGATTTACCTGGGAGAGAGTGACAACTTATGAAGATGGCGGAGTGCTGAC
CGCCACACAAGATACCAGCCTGCAGGACGGCTGTCTGATCTACAACGTGAAGATCAGAGGCGTGAACTTC
ACCAGCAACGGCCCTGTGATGCAGAAAAAAACCCTGGGCTGGGAGGCCTTTACAGAGACACTGTACCCCG
CTGATGGAGGCCTGGAAGGTAGAAACGACATGGCCCTGAAACTGGTCGGCGGCAGCCACCTGATTGCCAA
TATCAAGACCACATACCGGAGCAAGAAACCAGCTAAAAACCTGAAGATGCCTGGCGTTTACTACGTGGAT
TACAGACTGGAGCGGATCAAGGAAGCCAACAACGAGACATATGTGGAACAGCACGAGGTGGCCGTAGCTA
GATACTGCGACCTGCCTTCTAAGCTTGGCCACAAGCTGAACTGATAA
